Addgene plasmid #77623: SPEG gRNA (BRDN0001145284)
Purpose: 3rd generation lentiviral gRNA plasmid targeting human SPEG
Depositing lab: John Doench & David Root. Depositing organization: Broad Institute. Publication: Optimized sgRNA design to maximize activity and minimize off-target effects of CRISPR-Cas9. Doench JG, Fusi N, Sullender M, Hegde M, Vaimberg EW, Donovan KF, Smith I, Tothova Z, Wilen C, Orchard R, Virgin HW, Listgarten J, Root DE. Nat Biotechnol. 2016 Jan 18. doi: 10.1038/nbt.3437. PubMed 26780180.
Backbone
  Vector backbone: lentiGuide-Puro
  Backbone manufacturer: Zhang Lab (Addgene plasmid # 52963)
  Vector type: Mammalian Expression, Lentiviral, CRISPR
  Selectable markers: Puromycin
Growth in bacteria
  Bacterial resistance: Ampicillin, 100 μg/mL
  Growth temperature: 37°C
  Growth strain: DH5alpha
  Copy number: High Copy
Gene/Insert
  Gene/Insert name: SPEG (alt names: SPEG; NM_005876.4)
  gRNA/shRNA sequence: ACGTACACTGTGTCATGCGC
  Species: H. sapiens (human)
  Entrez Gene: SPEG (a.k.a. APEG-1, APEG1, BPEG, CNM5, MYLK6, SPEGalpha, SPEGbeta)
  Promoter: hU6
  Cloning method: Unknown
  Sequencing primers: 5′ U6-F; 3′ pS2-R
Terms and licenses: Academic/Nonprofit Terms; Industry Terms: Not Available to Industry
Depositor comments: The gRNA was designed to target the following Genbank reference sequence(s): NM_005876.4. Note that this plasmid does NOT contain Cas9. It should be used in conjunction with lentiCas9-Blast (Addgene #52962) or otherwise with cell lines already expressing Cas9. Browse the full kinome gRNA library at http://www.addgene.org/pooled-library/broadgpp-human-kinome/ or visit http://www.broadinstitute.org/rnai/public/ for detailed protocols and information.
How to cite: SPEG gRNA (BRDN0001145284) was a gift from John Doench & David Root (Addgene plasmid # 77623 ; http://n2t.net/addgene:77623 ; RRID:Addgene_77623)
