[The description below was written by a language model from this plasmid's Addgene catalogue record and pLannotate feature annotations shown in this document.]
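Description:
SPEG gRNA (BRDN0001145284) is a third-generation lentiviral CRISPR guide plasmid built on the lentiGuide-Puro backbone and designed to target the human SPEG gene, a kinase-family gene covered by a human kinome gRNA collection. The assembled sequence is 8,323 nt. In bacteria it is maintained as a high-copy plasmid through a ColE1/pUC-type origin and selected with ampicillin via the β-lactamase gene. An f1 origin and remnants of lac, T7 and T3 cloning-vector elements are also annotated in the backbone.

The lentiviral portion begins with an RSV promoter fused to a truncated HIV-1 5' LTR, which drives Tat-independent production of the genomic RNA in packaging cells. This is followed by the Ψ packaging signal with a partial gag sequence, the Rev response element for nuclear export of the unspliced RNA, and a cPPT/CTS that aids nuclear import. It ends in a self-inactivating ΔU3 3' LTR. Between the LTRs sit two expression units. A human U6 RNA polymerase III promoter transcribes the SPEG-specific spacer joined to the Streptococcus pyogenes Cas9 guide RNA scaffold. An EF-1α core promoter with its intron A drives puromycin N-acetyltransferase, allowing selection of transduced mammalian cells, and a WPRE downstream enhances transcript expression. An SV40 poly(A) signal and SV40 origin lie outside the 3' LTR.

The plasmid carries no Cas9, so it is meant to be used with a separate Cas9 vector or in cells that already express Cas9, typically for knockout of SPEG. The record does not state the cloning method used to insert the guide.
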