Features (pLannotate 1.2.2; 29 found; start..end, strand, type, name):
     14..80      +  CDS            small t antigen (fragment): SV40 (simian virus 40) small t antigen
    106..317     +  promoter       EF-1α core promoter: core promoter for human elongation factor EF-1α
    318..1256    +  intron         EF-1α intron A: intron upstream of the start codon of human EF-1α
   1278..1877    +  CDS            PuroR (fragment): puromycin N-acetyltransferase; pac from Streptomyces; confers resistance to puromycin
   1893..2481    +  misc_feature   WPRE: woodchuck hepatitis virus posttranscriptional regulatory element
   2532..2551    +  misc_feature   cPPT/CTS (fragment): central polypurine tract and central termination sequence of HIV-1
   2553..2786    +  LTR            3' LTR (ΔU3): self-inactivating 3' long terminal repeat (LTR) from HIV-1
   2864..2985    +  polyA_signal   SV40 poly(A) signal: SV40 polyadenylation signal
   3025..3160    +  rep_origin     SV40 ori: SV40 origin of replication
   3181..3199    -  promoter       T7 promoter: promoter for bacteriophage T7 RNA polymerase
   3207..3362    +  CDS            lacZα (fragment): LacZα fragment of β-galactosidase; lacZ fragment
   3367..3795    +  rep_origin     f1 ori (sequence partly withheld): f1 bacteriophage origin of replication; arrow indicates direction of (+) strand synthesis
   3848..3952    +  promoter       AmpR promoter: bla
   3953..4813    +  CDS            AmpR: β-lactamase; bla; confers resistance to ampicillin, carbenicillin, and related antibiotics
   4984..5572    +  rep_origin     ori: high-copy-number ColE1/pMB1/pBR322/pUC origin of replication
   5755..5847    +  CDS            lacI (fragment): lac repressor; lacI; The lac repressor binds to the lac operator to inhibit transcription in E. coli. This inhibition can be relieved by adding lactose or isopropyl-β-D-thiogalactopyranoside (IPTG).
   5860..5881    +  protein_bind   CAP binding site: CAP binding activates transcription in the presence of cAMP. E. coli catabolite activator protein
   5896..5926    +  promoter       lac promoter: promoter for the E. coli lac operon
   5934..5950    +  protein_bind   lac operator: The lac repressor binds to the lac operator to inhibit transcription in E. coli. This inhibition can be relieved by adding lactose or isopropyl-β-D-thiogalactopyranoside (IPTG). lac repressor encoded by lacI
   5995..6013    +  promoter       T3 promoter: promoter for bacteriophage T3 RNA polymerase
   6041..6267    +  promoter       RSV promoter: Rous sarcoma virus enhancer/promoter
   6268..6448    +  LTR            5' LTR (truncated): truncated 5' long terminal repeat (LTR) from HIV-1
   6495..6620    +  misc_feature   HIV-1 Ψ: packaging signal of human immunodeficiency virus type 1
   6604..6967    +  CDS            HIV-1 gag (fragment): gag protein from human immunodeficiency virus 1; gag
   7113..7346    +  misc_feature   RRE: The Rev response element (RRE) of HIV-1 allows for Rev-dependent mRNA export from the nucleus to the cytoplasm.
   7723..7749    +  CDS            Rev (fragment): human immunodeficiency virus 1 (HIV-1) Rev protein; rev; enhances nuclear export of unspliced and incompletely spliced viral mRNAs
   7753..7993    +  promoter       U6 promoter: RNA polymerase III promoter for human U6 snRNA
   8023..8098    +  misc_RNA       gRNA scaffold: guide RNA scaffold for the Streptococcus pyogenes CRISPR/Cas9 system
   8154..8271    +  misc_feature   cPPT/CTS: central polypurine tract and central termination sequence of HIV-1
>Addgene plasmid #77623 | SPEG gRNA (BRDN0001145284) | addgene full sequence | sequence record 188122 | Addgene Assembled Sequence
CCCGGGTGCAAAGATGGATAAAGTTTTAAACAGAGAGGAATCTTTGCAGCTAATGGACCTTCTAGGTCTT
GAAAGGAGTGGGAATTGGCTCCGGTGCCCGTCAGTGGGCAGAGCGCACATCGCCCACAGTCCCCGAGAAG
TTGGGGGGAGGGGTCGGCAATTGATCCGGTGCCTAGAGAAGGTGGCGCGGGGTAAACTGGGAAAGTGATG
TCGTGTACTGGCTCCGCCTTTTTCCCGAGGGTGGGGGAGAACCGTATATAAGTGCAGTAGTCGCCGTGAA
CGTTCTTTTTCGCAACGGGTTTGCCGCCAGAACACAGGTAAGTGCCGTGTGTGGTTCCCGCGGGCCTGGC
CTCTTTACGGGTTATGGCCCTTGCGTGCCTTGAATTACTTCCACCTGGCTGCAGTACGTGATTCTTGATC
CCGAGCTTCGGGTTGGAAGTGGGTGGGAGAGTTCGAGGCCTTGCGCTTAAGGAGCCCCTTCGCCTCGTGC
TTGAGTTGAGGCCTGGCCTGGGCGCTGGGGCCGCCGCGTGCGAATCTGGTGGCACCTTCGCGCCTGTCTC
GCTGCTTTCGATAAGTCTCTAGCCATTTAAAATTTTTGATGACCTGCTGCGACGCTTTTTTTCTGGCAAG
ATAGTCTTGTAAATGCGGGCCAAGATCTGCACACTGGTATTTCGGTTTTTGGGGCCGCGGGCGGCGACGG
GGCCCGTGCGTCCCAGCGCACATGTTCGGCGAGGCGGGGCCTGCGAGCGCGGCCACCGAGAATCGGACGG
GGGTAGTCTCAAGCTGGCCGGCCTGCTCTGGTGCCTGGCCTCGCGCCGCCGTGTATCGCCCCGCCCTGGG
CGGCAAGGCTGGCCCGGTCGGCACCAGTTGCGTGAGCGGAAAGATGGCCGCTTCCCGGCCCTGCTGCAGG
GAGCTCAAAATGGAGGACGCGGCGCTCGGGAGAGCGGGCGGGTGAGTCACCCACACAAAGGAAAAGGGCC
TTTCCGTCCTCAGCCGTCGCTTCATGTGACTCCACGGAGTACCGGGCGCCGTCCAGGCACCTCGATTAGT
TCTCGAGCTTTTGGAGTACGTCGTCTTTAGGTTGGGGGGAGGGGTTTTATGCGATGGAGTTTCCCCACAC
TGAGTGGGTGGAGACTGAAGTTAGGCCAGCTTGGCACTTGATGTAATTCTCCTTGGAATTTGCCCTTTTT
GAGTTTGGATCTTGGTTCATTCTCAAGCCTCAGACAGTGGTTCAAAGTTTTTTTCTTCCATTTCAGGTGT
CGTGACGTACGGCCACCATGACCGAGTACAAGCCCACGGTGCGCCTCGCCACCCGCGACGACGTCCCCAG
GGCCGTACGCACCCTCGCCGCCGCGTTCGCCGACTACCCCGCCACGCGCCACACCGTCGATCCGGACCGC
CACATCGAGCGGGTCACCGAGCTGCAAGAACTCTTCCTCACGCGCGTCGGGCTCGACATCGGCAAGGTGT
GGGTCGCGGACGACGGCGCCGCCGTGGCGGTCTGGACCACGCCGGAGAGCGTCGAAGCGGGGGCGGTGTT
CGCCGAGATCGGCCCGCGCATGGCCGAGTTGAGCGGTTCCCGGCTGGCCGCGCAGCAACAGATGGAAGGC
CTCCTGGCGCCGCACCGGCCCAAGGAGCCCGCGTGGTTCCTGGCCACCGTCGGAGTCTCGCCCGACCACC
AGGGCAAGGGTCTGGGCAGCGCCGTCGTGCTCCCCGGAGTGGAGGCGGCCGAGCGCGCCGGGGTGCCCGC
CTTCCTGGAGACCTCCGCGCCCCGCAACCTCCCCTTCTACGAGCGGCTCGGCTTCACCGTCACCGCCGAC
GTCGAGGTGCCCGAAGGACCGCGCACCTGGTGCATGACCCGCAAGCCCGGTGCCTGAACGCGTTAAGTCG
ACAATCAACCTCTGGATTACAAAATTTGTGAAAGATTGACTGGTATTCTTAACTATGTTGCTCCTTTTAC
GCTATGTGGATACGCTGCTTTAATGCCTTTGTATCATGCTATTGCTTCCCGTATGGCTTTCATTTTCTCC
TCCTTGTATAAATCCTGGTTGCTGTCTCTTTATGAGGAGTTGTGGCCCGTTGTCAGGCAACGTGGCGTGG
TGTGCACTGTGTTTGCTGACGCAACCCCCACTGGTTGGGGCATTGCCACCACCTGTCAGCTCCTTTCCGG
GACTTTCGCTTTCCCCCTCCCTATTGCCACGGCGGAACTCATCGCCGCCTGCCTTGCCCGCTGCTGGACA
GGGGCTCGGCTGTTGGGCACTGACAATTCCGTGGTGTTGTCGGGGAAATCATCGTCCTTTCCTTGGCTGC
TCGCCTGTGTTGCCACCTGGATTCTGCGCGGGACGTCCTTCTGCTACGTCCCTTCGGCCCTCAATCCAGC
GGACCTTCCTTCCCGCGGCCTGCTGCCGGCTCTGCGGCCTCTTCCGCGTCTTCGCCTTCGCCCTCAGACG
AGTCGGATCTCCCTTTGGGCCGCCTCCCCGCGTCGACTTTAAGACCAATGACTTACAAGGCAGCTGTAGA
TCTTAGCCACTTTTTAAAAGAAAAGGGGGGACTGGAAGGGCTAATTCACTCCCAACGAAGACAAGATCTG
CTTTTTGCTTGTACTGGGTCTCTCTGGTTAGACCAGATCTGAGCCTGGGAGCTCTCTGGCTAACTAGGGA
ACCCACTGCTTAAGCCTCAATAAAGCTTGCCTTGAGTGCTTCAAGTAGTGTGTGCCCGTCTGTTGTGTGA
CTCTGGTAACTAGAGATCCCTCAGACCCTTTTAGTCAGTGTGGAAAATCTCTAGCAGTACGTATAGTAGT
TCATGTCATCTTATTATTCAGTATTTATAACTTGCAAAGAAATGAATATCAGAGAGTGAGAGGAACTTGT
TTATTGCAGCTTATAATGGTTACAAATAAAGCAATAGCATCACAAATTTCACAAATAAAGCATTTTTTTC
ACTGCATTCTAGTTGTGGTTTGTCCAAACTCATCAATGTATCTTATCATGTCTGGCTCTAGCTATCCCGC
CCCTAACTCCGCCCATCCCGCCCCTAACTCCGCCCAGTTCCGCCCATTCTCCGCCCCATGGCTGACTAAT
TTTTTTTATTTATGCAGAGGCCGAGGCCGCCTCGGCCTCTGAGCTATTCCAGAAGTAGTGAGGAGGCTTT
TTTGGAGGCCTAGGGACGTACCCAATTCGCCCTATAGTGAGTCGTATTACGCGCGCTCACTGGCCGTCGT
TTTACAACGTCGTGACTGGGAAAACCCTGGCGTTACCCAACTTAATCGCCTTGCAGCACATCCCCCTTTC
GCCAGCTGGCGTAATAGCGAAGAGGCCCGCACCGATCGCCCTTCCCAACAGTTGCGCAGCCTGAATGGCG
AATGGG
[124 nt withheld, positions 3367-3490]
C
[91 nt withheld, positions 3492-3582]
A
[49 nt withheld, positions 3584-3632]
CCTTTGACGTTGGAGTCCACGTTCTTT
[37 nt withheld, positions 3660-3696]
ACCCTATCTCGGTCTATTCTTTTGATTTATAAGGGATTTTGCCGATTTCGGCCTATTGGTTAAAAAATGA
GCTGATTTAACAAAAATTTAACGCGAATTTTAACAAAATATTAACGCTTACAATTTAGGTGGCACTTTTC
GGGGAAATGTGCGCGGAACCCCTATTTGTTTATTTTTCTAAATACATTCAAATATGTATCCGCTCATGAG
ACAATAACCCTGATAAATGCTTCAATAATATTGAAAAAGGAAGAGTATGAGTATTCAACATTTCCGTGTC
GCCCTTATTCCCTTTTTTGCGGCATTTTGCCTTCCTGTTTTTGCTCACCCAGAAACGCTGGTGAAAGTAA
AAGATGCTGAAGATCAGTTGGGTGCACGAGTGGGTTACATCGAACTGGATCTCAACAGCGGTAAGATCCT
TGAGAGTTTTCGCCCCGAAGAACGTTTTCCAATGATGAGCACTTTTAAAGTTCTGCTATGTGGCGCGGTA
TTATCCCGTATTGACGCCGGGCAAGAGCAACTCGGTCGCCGCATACACTATTCTCAGAATGACTTGGTTG
AGTACTCACCAGTCACAGAAAAGCATCTTACGGATGGCATGACAGTAAGAGAATTATGCAGTGCTGCCAT
AACCATGAGTGATAACACTGCGGCCAACTTACTTCTGACAACGATCGGAGGACCGAAGGAGCTAACCGCT
TTTTTGCACAACATGGGGGATCATGTAACTCGCCTTGATCGTTGGGAACCGGAGCTGAATGAAGCCATAC
CAAACGACGAGCGTGACACCACGATGCCTGTAGCAATGGCAACAACGTTGCGCAAACTATTAACTGGCGA
ACTACTTACTCTAGCTTCCCGGCAACAATTAATAGACTGGATGGAGGCGGATAAAGTTGCAGGACCACTT
CTGCGCTCGGCCCTTCCGGCTGGCTGGTTTATTGCTGATAAATCTGGAGCCGGTGAGCGTGGGTCTCGCG
GTATCATTGCAGCACTGGGGCCAGATGGTAAGCCCTCCCGTATCGTAGTTATCTACACGACGGGGAGTCA
GGCAACTATGGATGAACGAAATAGACAGATCGCTGAGATAGGTGCCTCACTGATTAAGCATTGGTAACTG
TCAGACCAAGTTTACTCATATATACTTTAGATTGATTTAAAACTTCATTTTTAATTTAAAAGGATCTAGG
TGAAGATCCTTTTTGATAATCTCATGACCAAAATCCCTTAACGTGAGTTTTCGTTCCACTGAGCGTCAGA
CCCCGTAGAAAAGATCAAAGGATCTTCTTGAGATCCTTTTTTTCTGCGCGTAATCTGCTGCTTGCAAACA
AAAAAACCACCGCTACCAGCGGTGGTTTGTTTGCCGGATCAAGAGCTACCAACTCTTTTTCCGAAGGTAA
CTGGCTTCAGCAGAGCGCAGATACCAAATACTGTTCTTCTAGTGTAGCCGTAGTTAGGCCACCACTTCAA
GAACTCTGTAGCACCGCCTACATACCTCGCTCTGCTAATCCTGTTACCAGTGGCTGCTGCCAGTGGCGAT
AAGTCGTGTCTTACCGGGTTGGACTCAAGACGATAGTTACCGGATAAGGCGCAGCGGTCGGGCTGAACGG
GGGGTTCGTGCACACAGCCCAGCTTGGAGCGAACGACCTACACCGAACTGAGATACCTACAGCGTGAGCT
ATGAGAAAGCGCCACGCTTCCCGAAGGGAGAAAGGCGGACAGGTATCCGGTAAGCGGCAGGGTCGGAACA
GGAGAGCGCACGAGGGAGCTTCCAGGGGGAAACGCCTGGTATCTTTATAGTCCTGTCGGGTTTCGCCACC
TCTGACTTGAGCGTCGATTTTTGTGATGCTCGTCAGGGGGGCGGAGCCTATGGAAAAACGCCAGCAACGC
GGCCTTTTTACGGTTCCTGGCCTTTTGCTGGCCTTTTGCTCACATGTTCTTTCCTGCGTTATCCCCTGAT
TCTGTGGATAACCGTATTACCGCCTTTGAGTGAGCTGATACCGCTCGCCGCAGCCGAACGACCGAGCGCA
GCGAGTCAGTGAGCGAGGAAGCGGAAGAGCGCCCAATACGCAAACCGCCTCTCCCCGCGCGTTGGCCGAT
TCATTAATGCAGCTGGCACGACAGGTTTCCCGACTGGAAAGCGGGCAGTGAGCGCAACGCAATTAATGTG
AGTTAGCTCACTCATTAGGCACCCCAGGCTTTACACTTTATGCTTCCGGCTCGTATGTTGTGTGGAATTG
TGAGCGGATAACAATTTCACACAGGAAACAGCTATGACCATGATTACGCCAAGCGCGCAATTAACCCTCA
CTAAAGGGAACAAAAGCTGGAGCTGCAAGCTTAATGTAGTCTTATGCAATACTCTTGTAGTCTTGCAACA
TGGTAACGATGAGTTAGCAACATGCCTTACAAGGAGAGAAAAAGCACCGTGCATGCCGATTGGTGGAAGT
AAGGTGGTACGATCGTGCCTTATTAGGAAGGCAACAGACGGGTCTGACATGGATTGGACGAACCACTGAA
TTGCCGCATTGCAGAGATATTGTATTTAAGTGCCTAGCTCGATACATAAACGGGTCTCTCTGGTTAGACC
AGATCTGAGCCTGGGAGCTCTCTGGCTAACTAGGGAACCCACTGCTTAAGCCTCAATAAAGCTTGCCTTG
AGTGCTTCAAGTAGTGTGTGCCCGTCTGTTGTGTGACTCTGGTAACTAGAGATCCCTCAGACCCTTTTAG
TCAGTGTGGAAAATCTCTAGCAGTGGCGCCCGAACAGGGACTTGAAAGCGAAAGGGAAACCAGAGGAGCT
CTCTCGACGCAGGACTCGGCTTGCTGAAGCGCGCACGGCAAGAGGCGAGGGGCGGCGACTGGTGAGTACG
CCAAAAATTTTGACTAGCGGAGGCTAGAAGGAGAGAGATGGGTGCGAGAGCGTCAGTATTAAGCGGGGGA
GAATTAGATCGCGATGGGAAAAAATTCGGTTAAGGCCAGGGGGAAAGAAAAAATATAAATTAAAACATAT
AGTATGGGCAAGCAGGGAGCTAGAACGATTCGCAGTTAATCCTGGCCTGTTAGAAACATCAGAAGGCTGT
AGACAAATACTGGGACAGCTACAACCATCCCTTCAGACAGGATCAGAAGAACTTAGATCATTATATAATA
CAGTAGCAACCCTCTATTGTGTGCATCAAAGGATAGAGATAAAAGACACCAAGGAAGCTTTAGACAAGAT
AGAGGAAGAGCAAAACAAAAGTAAGACCACCGCACAGCAAGCGGCCGCTGATCTTCAGACCTGGAGGAGG
AGATATGAGGGACAATTGGAGAAGTGAATTATATAAATATAAAGTAGTAAAAATTGAACCATTAGGAGTA
GCACCCACCAAGGCAAAGAGAAGAGTGGTGCAGAGAGAAAAAAGAGCAGTGGGAATAGGAGCTTTGTTCC
TTGGGTTCTTGGGAGCAGCAGGAAGCACTATGGGCGCAGCGTCAATGACGCTGACGGTACAGGCCAGACA
ATTATTGTCTGGTATAGTGCAGCAGCAGAACAATTTGCTGAGGGCTATTGAGGCGCAACAGCATCTGTTG
CAACTCACAGTCTGGGGCATCAAGCAGCTCCAGGCAAGAATCCTGGCTGTGGAAAGATACCTAAAGGATC
AACAGCTCCTGGGGATTTGGGGTTGCTCTGGAAAACTCATTTGCACCACTGCTGTGCCTTGGAATGCTAG
TTGGAGTAATAAATCTCTGGAACAGATTTGGAATCACACGACCTGGATGGAGTGGGACAGAGAAATTAAC
AATTACACAAGCTTAATACACTCCTTAATTGAAGAATCGCAAAACCAGCAAGAAAAGAATGAACAAGAAT
TATTGGAATTAGATAAATGGGCAAGTTTGTGGAATTGGTTTAACATAACAAATTGGCTGTGGTATATAAA
ATTATTCATAATGATAGTAGGAGGCTTGGTAGGTTTAAGAATAGTTTTTGCTGTACTTTCTATAGTGAAT
AGAGTTAGGCAGGGATATTCACCATTATCGTTTCAGACCCACCTCCCAACCCCGAGGGGACCCAGAGAGG
GCCTATTTCCCATGATTCCTTCATATTTGCATATACGATACAAGGCTGTTAGAGAGATAATTAGAATTAA
TTTGACTGTAAACACAAAGATATTAGTACAAAATACGTGACGTAGAAAGTAATAATTTCTTGGGTAGTTT
GCAGTTTTAAAATTATGTTTTAAAATGGACTATCATATGCTTACCGTAACTTGAAAGTATTTCGATTTCT
TGGCTTTATATATCTTGTGGAAAGGACGAAACACCGACGTACACTGTGTCATGCGCGTTTTAGAGCTAGA
AATAGCAAGTTAAAATAAGGCTAGTCCGTTATCAACTTGAAAAAGTGGCACCGAGTCGGTGCTTTTTTAA
GCTTGGCGTAACTAGATCTTGAGACAAATGGCAGTATTCATCCACAATTTTAAAAGAAAAGGGGGGATTG
GGGGGTACAGTGCAGGGGAAAGAATAGTAGACATAATAGCAACAGACATACAAACTAAAGAATTACAAAA
ACAAATTACAAAAATTCAAAATTTTCGGGTTTATTACAGGGACAGCAGAGATCCACTTTGGCGCCGGCTC
GAGGGGG
