>Addgene plasmid #77623 | SPEG gRNA (BRDN0001145284) | depositor partial sequence | sequence record 145083 | Target Sequence
ACGTACACTGTGTCATGCGC
