>Addgene plasmid #77623 | SPEG gRNA (BRDN0001145284) | addgene partial sequence | sequence record 188121 | hU6-F
TAGAAAGTAATAATTTCTTGGGTAGTTTGCAGTTTTAAAATTATGTTTTAAAATGGACTATCATATGCTT
ACCGTAACTTGAAAGTATTTCGATTTCTTGGCTTTATATATCTTGTGGAAAGGACGAAACACCGACGTAC
ACTGTGTCATGCGCGTTTTAGAGCTAGAAATAGCAAGTTAAAATAAGGCTAGTCCGTTATCAACTTGAAA
AAGTGGCACCGAGTCGGTGCTTTTTTAAGCTTGGCGTAACTAGATCTTGAGACAAATGGCAGTATTCATC
CACAATTTTAAAAGAAAAGGGGGGATTGGGGGGTACAGTGCAGGGGAAAGAATAGTAGACATAATAGCAA
CAGACATACAAACTAAAGAATTACAAAAACAAATTACAAAAATTCAAAATTTTCGGGTTTATTACAGGGA
CAGCAGAGATCCACTTTGGCGCCGGCTCGAGGGGGCCCGGGTGCAAAGATGGATAAAGTTTTAAACAGAG
AGGAATCTTTGCAGCTAATGGACCTTCTAGGTCTTGAAAGGAGTGGGAATTGGCTCCGGTGCCCGTCAGT
GGGCAGAGCG
